Addgene plasmid #186187: pAAV-CAG-NLS-QPAS1-VP16
Purpose: AAV vector packaging QPAS1-VP16, a component of optogenetic system for NIR light-controllable transcriptional activation
Depositing lab: Vladislav Verkhusha. Depositing organization: Albert Einstein College of Medicine. Publication: Optogenetic manipulation and photoacoustic imaging using a near-infrared transgenic mouse model. Kasatkina LA, Ma C, Matlashov ME, Vu T, Li M, Kaberniuk AA, Yao J, Verkhusha VV. Nat Commun. 2022 May 19;13(1):2813. doi: 10.1038/s41467-022-30547-6. PubMed 35589810.
Backbone
  Vector backbone: pCW3SL
  Vector type: AAV
Growth in bacteria
  Bacterial resistance: Ampicillin, 100 μg/mL
  Growth temperature: 37°C
  Growth strain: NEB Stable
  Copy number: Low Copy
Gene/Insert
  Gene/Insert name: NLS-QPAS1-VP16
  Species: Synthetic
  Promoter: CAG
  Cloning method: Restriction Enzyme; 5′ cloning site KpnI (unknown if destroyed); 3′ cloning site EcoRI (unknown if destroyed)
Terms and licenses: Academic/Nonprofit Terms; Industry Terms: Not Available to Industry
How to cite: pAAV-CAG-NLS-QPAS1-VP16 was a gift from Vladislav Verkhusha (Addgene plasmid # 186187 ; http://n2t.net/addgene:186187 ; RRID:Addgene_186187)
