[The description below was written by a language model from this plasmid's Addgene catalogue record and pLannotate feature annotations shown in this document.]
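Description:
pAAV-CAG-NLS-QPAS1-VP16 is an adeno-associated virus transfer plasmid built on the pCW3SL backbone, designed so that its expression cassette can be packaged into recombinant AAV particles for delivery to mammalian cells. In bacteria it is maintained through a ColE1/pUC-type origin and selected with ampicillin via the β-lactamase gene; an f1 phage origin is also present. The catalogue lists it as low copy and propagated in a recombination-deficient strain, which is usual for plasmids carrying repeat-rich ITRs. The feature table shows one complete AAV2 inverted terminal repeat downstream of the cassette, while the upstream repeat is detected only as two short fragments. This may reflect annotation or sequencing difficulty through that structured region rather than a true truncation.

Between the ITRs, the CAG promoter (CMV immediate-early enhancer, chicken β-actin promoter and a chimeric β-actin/rabbit β-globin intron) drives strong, broadly active expression of a synthetic fusion protein, NLS-QPAS1-VP16. Only the herpes simplex VP16 transcriptional activation domain at the C-terminal end is annotated. The nuclear localisation signal and QPAS1 portions fall in the unannotated stretch upstream of it and are known from the catalogue entry. A WPRE follows the coding sequence to enhance transcript stability and expression, and the human growth hormone polyadenylation signal terminates the message.

The record describes the fusion as one component of an optogenetic system for near-infrared light-controlled transcriptional activation. The VP16 domain supplies the activation function, and the other components of the system are not on this plasmid and are not specified in the record. The associated work concerns optogenetic manipulation in a near-infrared transgenic mouse model.
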