Features (pLannotate 1.2.2; 19 found; start..end, strand, type, name):
    136..271     +  intron         hybrid intron (fragment): hybrid between chicken β-actin (CBA) and minute virus of mice (MMV) introns (Gray et al., 2011)
    336..541     +  intron         chimeric intron (fragment): chimera between introns from chicken β-actin and rabbit β-globin
    539..601     +  CDS            HBB (fragment): HBB_LEPEU - Experimental evidence at protein level: Swiss-Prot protein existence level 1. Involved in oxygen transport from the lung to the various peripheral tissues. From Lepus europaeus (European hare).
   1436..1669    +  CDS            VP16 AD: transcriptional activation domain of herpes simplex virus protein VP16 (Triezenberg et al., 1988; Cousens et al., 1989); UL48
   1673..1697    +  misc_feature   MCS (fragment): pBluescript multiple cloning site
   1697..2285    +  misc_feature   WPRE: woodchuck hepatitis virus posttranscriptional regulatory element
   2317..2793    +  polyA_signal   hGH poly(A) signal: human growth hormone polyadenylation signal
   2833..2973    +  repeat_region  AAV2 ITR: inverted terminal repeat of adeno-associated virus serotype 2 inverted
   2978..3029    -  misc_feature   bom (fragment): basis of mobility region from pBR322
   3048..3503    +  rep_origin     f1 ori (sequence partly withheld): f1 bacteriophage origin of replication; arrow indicates direction of (+) strand synthesis
   3504..3553    -  misc_feature   bom (fragment): basis of mobility region from pBR322
   3655..3690    -  CDS            rop (fragment): Rop protein, which maintains plasmids at low copy number; rop
   3785..3889    +  promoter       AmpR promoter: bla
   3890..4750    +  CDS            AmpR: β-lactamase; bla; confers resistance to ampicillin, carbenicillin, and related antibiotics
   4921..5509    +  rep_origin     ori: high-copy-number ColE1/pMB1/pBR322/pUC origin of replication
   5582..5609    +  repeat_region  AAV2 ITR (fragment): inverted terminal repeat of adeno-associated virus serotype 2 inverted
   5638..5665    +  repeat_region  AAV2 ITR (fragment): inverted terminal repeat of adeno-associated virus serotype 2 inverted
   5780..6083    +  enhancer       CMV enhancer: human cytomegalovirus immediate early enhancer
   6085..135     +  promoter       chicken β-actin promoter (across the origin): contains a 21-bp deletion relative to the standard chicken β-actin promoter
>Addgene plasmid #186187 | pAAV-CAG-NLS-QPAS1-VP16 | addgene full sequence | sequence record 365698 | Addgene NGS Result
CGGGGCGAGGGGCGGGGCGGGGCGAGGCGGAGAGGTGCGGCGGCAGCCAATCAGAGCGGCGCGCTCCGAA
AGTTTCCTTTTATGGCGAGGCGGCGGCGGCGGCGGCCCTATAAAAAGCGAAGCGCGCGGCGGGCGGGAGT
CGCTGCGCGCTGCCTTCGCCCCGTGCCCCGCTCCGCCGCCGCCTCGCGCCGCCCGCCCCGGCTCTGACTG
ACCGCGTTACTCCCACAGGTGAGCGGGCGGGACGGCCCTTCTCCTCCGGGCTGTAATTAGCGCTTGGTTT
AATGACGGCTTGTTTCTTTTCTGTGGCTGCGTGAAAGCCTTGAGGGGCTCCGGGAGCGCCGGCAGGAAGG
AAATGGGCGGGGAGGGCCTTCGTGCGTCGCCGCGCCGCCGTCCCCTTCTCCCTCTCCAGCCTCGGGGCTG
TCCGCGGGGGGACGGCTGCCTTCGGGGGGGACGGGGCAGGGCGGGGTTCGGCTTCTGGCGTGTGACCGGC
GGCTCTAGAGCCTCTGCTAACCATGTTCATGCCTTCTTCTTTTTCCTACAGCTCCTGGGCAACGTGCTGG
TTATTGTGCTGTCTCATCATTTTGGCAAAGAATTGCGGCCCAACGGTACCGCCATGTCGCGGAGGCGGCA
CAGCTACGAGAACGATGGTGGACAACCTCACAAAAGGAGGAAGACGTCTCCACCGGGCAAGAACATGCAG
GCGGTCACCGAGCTGCATTCCCGGCTGATCGCTGCGCAGCAGGCGATGGAGCGCGACTATTGGCGGTTGC
GTGAATTGGAGACTCGCTACCGCCTGGTGTTCGACGCTGCCGCCGATGCGGTGATGATCGTCTCCGCCGG
CGACATGCGCATCGTCGAAGCCAACCGGGCGGCGGTGAATGCGATCAGCCGCGTCGAGCGCGGCAATGAC
GACCTTGCGGGGCGTGATTTCCTCGCCGAAGTGGCGGCTGCCGATCGCGATGCGGTGCGCGACATGCTGG
CCCAGGTGCGTCAGCGCGGCACCGCACTCAGCGTCCTCGTTCATCTCGGCCGTTACGACCGCGCCTGGAT
GCTGCGCGGTTCGCTGATGTCGTCCGAGCGTCGTCAGGTTTTCCTGCTGCACTTCACCCCGGTGACCACG
ACTCCCGCGATCGACGACGACGACAAAGGTGTCGTTGCTTCTGCTGCCGACGGTGCAGAGGGCGCCTCAG
ACGACGCAGAGGATAAGCTTAGTGCTGGTGGTAGTGCTGGTGGTAGTGCTGGTGGTAGTGCTGGTGGTAG
TGCTGGTGGTCCGGACGCCACCATGGCGTACAGCCGCGCGCGTACGAAAAACAATTACGGGTCTACCATC
GAGGGCCTGCTCGATCTCCCGGACGACGACGCCCCCGAAGAGGCGGGGCTGGCGGCTCCGCGCCTGTCCT
TTCTCCCCGCGGGACACACGCGCAGACTGTCGACGGCCCCCCCGACCGATGTCAGCCTGGGGGACGAGCT
CCACTTAGACGGCGAGGACGTGGCGATGGCGCATGCCGACGCGCTAGACGATTTCGATCTGGACATGTTG
GGGGACGGGGATTCCCCGGGTCCGGGATTTACCCCCCACGACTCCGCCCCCTACGGCGCTCTGGATATGG
CCGACTTCGAGTTTGAGCAGATGTTTACCGATGCCCTTGGAATTGACGAGTACGGTGGGTAAGAATTCGA
TATCAAGCTTATCGATAATCAACCTCTGGATTACAAAATTTGTGAAAGATTGACTGGTATTCTTAACTAT
GTTGCTCCTTTTACGCTATGTGGATACGCTGCTTTAATGCCTTTGTATCATGCTATTGCTTCCCGTATGG
CTTTCATTTTCTCCTCCTTGTATAAATCCTGGTTGCTGTCTCTTTATGAGGAGTTGTGGCCCGTTGTCAG
GCAACGTGGCGTGGTGTGCACTGTGTTTGCTGACGCAACCCCCACTGGTTGGGGCATTGCCACCACCTGT
CAGCTCCTTTCCGGGACTTTCGCTTTCCCCCTCCCTATTGCCACGGCGGAACTCATCGCCGCCTGCCTTG
CCCGCTGCTGGACAGGGGCTCGGCTGTTGGGCACTGACAATTCCGTGGTGTTGTCGGGGAAATCATCGTC
CTTTCCTTGGCTGCTCGCCTATGTTGCCACCTGGATTCTGCGCGGGACGTCCTTCTGCTACGTCCCTTCG
GCCCTCAATCCAGCGGACCTTCCTTCCCGCGGCCTGCTGCCGGCTCTGCGGCCTCTTCCGCGTCTTCGCC
TTCGCCCTCAGACGAGTCGGATCTCCCTTTGGGCCGCCTCCCCGCATCGATACCGAGCGCTGCTCGAGAG
ATCTACGGGTGGCATCCCTGTGACCCCTCCCCAGTGCCTCTCCTGGCCCTGGAAGTTGCCACTCCAGTGC
CCACCAGCCTTGTCCTAATAAAATTAAGTTGCATCATTTTGTCTGACTAGGTGTCCTTCTATAATATTAT
GGGGTGGAGGGGGGTGGTATGGAGCAAGGGGCAAGTTGGGAAGACAACCTGTAGGGCCTGCGGGGTCTAT
TGGGAACCAAGCTGGAGTGCAGTGGCACAATCTTGGCTCACTGCAATCTCCGCCTCCTGGGTTCAAGCGA
TTCTCCTGCCTCAGCCTCCCGAGTTGTTGGGATTCCAGGCATGCATGACCAGGCTCAGCTAATTTTTGTT
TTTTTGGTAGAGACGGGGTTTCACCATATTGGCCAGGCTGGTCTCCAACTCCTAATCTCAGGTGATCTAC
CCACCTTGGCCTCCCAAATTGCTGGGATTACAGGCGTGAACCACTGCTCCCTTCCCTGTCCTTCTGATTT
TGTAGGTAACCACGTGCGGACCGAGCGGCCGCAGGAACCCCTAGTGATGGAGTTGGCCACTCCCTCTCTG
CGCGCTCGCTCGCTCACTGAGGCCGGGCGACCAAAGGTCGCCCGACGCCCGGGCTTTGCCCGGGCGGCCT
CAGTGAGCGAGCGAGCGCGCAGCTGCCTGCAGGGGCGCCTGATGCGGTATTTTCTCCTTACGCATCTGTG
CGGTATTTCACACCGCATA
[95 nt withheld, positions 3030-3124]
T
[46 nt withheld, positions 3126-3171]
C
[141 nt withheld, positions 3173-3313]
CCTTTGACGTTGGAGTCCACGTTCTTT
[37 nt withheld, positions 3341-3377]
ACTCTATCTCGGGCTATTCTTTTGATTTATAAGGGATTTTGCCGATTTCGGTCTATTGGTTAAAAAATGA
GCTGATTTAACAAAAATTTAACGCGAATTTTAACAAAATATTAACGTTTACAATTTTATGGTGCACTCTC
AGTACAATCTGCTCTGATGCCGCATAGTTAAGCCAGCCCCGACACCCGCCAACACCCGCTGACGCGCCCT
GACGGGCTTGTCTGCTCCCGGCATCCGCTTACAGACAAGCTGTGACCGTCTCCGGGAGCTGCATGTGTCA
GAGGTTTTCACCGTCATCACCGAAACGCGCGAGACGAAAGGGCCTCGTGATACGCCTATTTTTATAGGTT
AATGTCATGATAATAATGGTTTCTTAGACGTCAGGTGGCACTTTTCGGGGAAATGTGCGCGGAACCCCTA
TTTGTTTATTTTTCTAAATACATTCAAATATGTATCCGCTCATGAGACAATAACCCTGATAAATGCTTCA
ATAATATTGAAAAAGGAAGAGTATGAGTATTCAACATTTCCGTGTCGCCCTTATTCCCTTTTTTGCGGCA
TTTTGCCTTCCTGTTTTTGCTCACCCAGAAACGCTGGTGAAAGTAAAAGATGCTGAAGATCAGTTGGGTG
CACGAGTGGGTTACATCGAACTGGATCTCAACAGCGGTAAGATCCTTGAGAGTTTTCGCCCCGAAGAACG
TTTTCCAATGATGAGCACTTTTAAAGTTCTGCTATGTGGCGCGGTATTATCCCGTATTGACGCCGGGCAA
GAGCAACTCGGTCGCCGCATACACTATTCTCAGAATGACTTGGTTGAGTACTCACCAGTCACAGAAAAGC
ATCTTACGGATGGCATGACAGTAAGAGAATTATGCAGTGCTGCCATAACCATGAGTGATAACACTGCGGC
CAACTTACTTCTGACAACGATCGGAGGACCGAAGGAGCTAACCGCTTTTTTGCACAACATGGGGGATCAT
GTAACTCGCCTTGATCGTTGGGAACCGGAGCTGAATGAAGCCATACCAAACGACGAGCGTGACACCACGA
TGCCTGTAGCAATGGCAACAACGTTGCGCAAACTATTAACTGGCGAACTACTTACTCTAGCTTCCCGGCA
ACAATTAATAGACTGGATGGAGGCGGATAAAGTTGCAGGACCACTTCTGCGCTCGGCCCTTCCGGCTGGC
TGGTTTATTGCTGATAAATCTGGAGCCGGTGAGCGTGGGTCTCGCGGTATCATTGCAGCACTGGGGCCAG
ATGGTAAGCCCTCCCGTATCGTAGTTATCTACACGACGGGGAGTCAGGCAACTATGGATGAACGAAATAG
ACAGATCGCTGAGATAGGTGCCTCACTGATTAAGCATTGGTAACTGTCAGACCAAGTTTACTCATATATA
CTTTAGATTGATTTAAAACTTCATTTTTAATTTAAAAGGATCTAGGTGAAGATCCTTTTTGATAATCTCA
TGACCAAAATCCCTTAACGTGAGTTTTCGTTCCACTGAGCGTCAGACCCCGTAGAAAAGATCAAAGGATC
TTCTTGAGATCCTTTTTTTCTGCGCGTAATCTGCTGCTTGCAAACAAAAAAACCACCGCTACCAGCGGTG
GTTTGTTTGCCGGATCAAGAGCTACCAACTCTTTTTCCGAAGGTAACTGGCTTCAGCAGAGCGCAGATAC
CAAATACTGTTCTTCTAGTGTAGCCGTAGTTAGGCCACCACTTCAAGAACTCTGTAGCACCGCCTACATA
CCTCGCTCTGCTAATCCTGTTACCAGTGGCTGCTGCCAGTGGCGATAAGTCGTGTCTTACCGGGTTGGAC
TCAAGACGATAGTTACCGGATAAGGCGCAGCGGTCGGGCTGAACGGGGGGTTCGTGCACACAGCCCAGCT
TGGAGCGAACGACCTACACCGAACTGAGATACCTACAGCGTGAGCTATGAGAAAGCGCCACGCTTCCCGA
AGGGAGAAAGGCGGACAGGTATCCGGTAAGCGGCAGGGTCGGAACAGGAGAGCGCACGAGGGAGCTTCCA
GGGGGAAACGCCTGGTATCTTTATAGTCCTGTCGGGTTTCGCCACCTCTGACTTGAGCGTCGATTTTTGT
GATGCTCGTCAGGGGGGCGGAGCCTATGGAAAAACGCCAGCAACGCGGCCTTTTTACGGTTCCTGGCCTT
TTGCTGGCCTTTTGCTCACATGTCCTGCAGGCAGCTGCGCGCTCGCTCGCTCACTGAGGCCGCCCGGGCG
TCGGGCGACCTTTGGTCGCCCGGCCTCAGTGAGCGAGCGAGCGCGCAGAGAGGGAGTGGCCAACTCCATC
ACTAGGGGTTCCTGCGGCCGCACGCGTAACACTAGTTATTAATAGTAATCAATTACGGGGTCATTAGTTC
ATAGCCCATATATGGAGTTCCGCGTTACATAACTTACGGTAAATGGCCCGCCTGGCTGACCGCCCAACGA
CCCCCGCCCATTGACGTCAATAATGACGTATGTTCCCATAGTAACGCCAATAGGGACTTTCCATTGACGT
CAATGGGTGGAGTATTTACGGTAAACTGCCCACTTGGCAGTACATCAAGTGTATCATATGCCAAGTACGC
CCCCTATTGACGTCAATGACGGTAAATGGCCCGCCTGGCATTATGCCCAGTACATGACCTTATGGGACTT
TCCTACTTGGCAGTACATCTACGTATTAGTCATCGCTATTACCATGGTCGAGGTGAGCCCCACGTTCTGC
TTCACTCTCCCCATCTCCCCCCCCTCCCCACCCCCAATTTTGTATTTATTTATTTTTTAATTATTTTGTG
CAGCGATGGGGGCGGGGGGGGGGSGGGG
